>Addgene plasmid #112900 | pTORKm43GWR | addgene full sequence | sequence record 246077 | Addgene NGS Result
TACGCCGCCTTAGTAACAAACATGCCAAAAGAAGGAAAGCTTTCACCAGCTTTCAAGTTTAATCAATCTT
TGAGAGTCACAATTGCAAGAATAAATGAATTTTTACAACACAGTTCGATGCACTGTGTTTCGTCTTGATG
AAAATTGGACGGCAAATCGAGTATCTTAAACAAATCTCGGCATAGGCTGTCCATTTTGTGGTCGCCTCTT
TGTTGGTAGTTTGCAGTAGTTTCATTAGTAGAAGATCTGCATCCTCAATCTGCTAAACGTCTTGAGCAGC
TATGAGACGATCCGGGGAATTGGGGCCCGAGCTCCAATTCGCCCTATAGTGAGTCGTATTACAATTCACT
GGCCGTCGTTTTACAACGTCGTGACTGGGAAAACCCTGGCGTTACCCAACTTAATCGCCTTGCAGCACAT
CCCCCTTTCGCCAGCTGGCGTAATAGCGAAGAGGCCCGCACCGATCGCCCTTCCCAACAGTTGCGCAGCC
TGAATGGCGAATGGAAATTGTAAGCGTTAATATTTTGTTAAAATTCGCGTTAAATTTTTGTTAAATCAGC
TCATTTTTTAACCAATAGGCCGAAATCGGCAAAATCCCTTATAAATCAAAAGAATAGACCGAGATAGGGT
[37 nt withheld, positions 631-667]
AAAGAACGTGGACTCCAACGTCAAAGG
[49 nt withheld, positions 695-743]
T
[91 nt withheld, positions 745-835]
G
[124 nt withheld, positions 837-960]
CAGGTGGCACTTTTCGGGGAAATGTGCGCGGAACCCCTATTTGTTTATTTTTCTAAATACATTCAAATAT
GTATCCGCTCATGAGACAATAACCCTGATAAATGCTTCAATAATATTGAAAAAGGAAGAGTATGAGTATT
CAACATTTCCGTGTCGCCCTTATTCCCTTTTTTGCGGCATTTTGCCTTCCTGTTTTTGCTCACCCAGAAA
CGCTGGTGAAAGTAAAAGATGCTGAAGATCAGTTGGGTGCACGAGTGGGTTACATCGAACTGGATCTCAA
CAGCGGTAAGATCCTTGAGAGTTTTCGCCCCGAAGAACGTTTTCCAATGATGAGCACTTTTAAAGTTCTG
CTATGTGGCGCGGTATTATCCCGTATTGACGCCGGGCAAGAGCAACTCGGTCGCCGCATACACTATTCTC
AGAATGACTTGGTTGAGTACTCACCAGTCACAGAAAAGCATCTTACGGATGGCATGACAGTAAGAGAATT
ATGCAGTGCTGCCATAACCATGAGTGATAACACTGCGGCCAACTTACTTCTGACAACGATCGGAGGACCG
AAGGAGCTAACCGCTTTTTTGCACAACATGGGGGATCATGTAACTCGCCTTGATCGTTGGGAACCGGAGC
TGAATGAAGCCATACCAAACGACGAGCGTGACACCACGATGCCTGTAGCAATGGCAACAACGTTGCGCAA
ACTATTAACTGGCGAACTACTTACTCTAGCTTCCCGGCAACAATTAATAGACTGGATGGAGGCGGATAAA
GTTGCAGGACCACTTCTGCGCTCGGCCCTTCCGGCTGGCTGGTTTATTGCTGATAAATCTGGAGCCGGTG
AGCGTGGGTCTCGCGGTATCATTGCAGCACTGGGGCCAGATGGTAAGCCCTCCCGTATCGTAGTTATCTA
CACGACGGGGAGTCAGGCAACTATGGATGAACGAAATAGACAGATCGCTGAGATAGGTGCCTCACTGATT
AAGCATTGGTAACTGTCAGACCAAGTTTACTCATATATACTTTAGATTGATTTAAAACTTCATTTTTAAT
TTAAAAGGATCTAGGTGAAGATCCTTTTTGATAATCTCATGACCAAAATCCCTTAACGTGAGTTTTCGTT
CCACTGAGCGTCAGACCCCGTAGAAAAGATCAAAGGATCTTCTTGAGATCCTTTTTTTCTGCGCGTAATC
TGCTGCTTGCAAACAAAAAAACCACCGCTACCAGCGGTGGTTTGTTTGCCGGATCAAGAGCTACCAACTC
TTTTTCCGAAGGTAACTGGCTTCAGCAGAGCGCAGATACCAAATACTGTTCTTCTAGTGTAGCCGTAGTT
AGGCCACCACTTCAAGAACTCTGTAGCACCGCCTACATACCTCGCTCTGCTAATCCTGTTACCAGTGGCT
GCTGCCAGTGGCGATAAGTCGTGTCTTACCGGGTTGGACTCAAGACGATAGTTACCGGATAAGGCGCAGC
GGTCGGGCTGAACGGGGGGTTCGTGCACACAGCCCAGCTTGGAGCGAACGACCTACACCGAACTGAGATA
CCTACAGCGTGAGCTATGAGAAAGCGCCACGCTTCCCGAAGGGAGAAAGGCGGACAGGTATCCGGTAAGC
GGCAGGGTCGGAACAGGAGAGCGCACGAGGGAGCTTCCAGGGGGAAACGCCTGGTATCTTTATAGTCCTG
TCGGGTTTCGCCACCTCTGACTTGAGCGTCGATTTTTGTGATGCTCGTCAGGGGGGCGGAGCCTATGGAA
AAACGCCAGCAACGCGGCCTTTTTACGGTTCCTGGCCTTTTGCTGGCCTTTTGCTCACATGTTCTTTCCT
GCGTTATCCCCTGATTCTGTGGATAACCGTATTACCGCCTTTGAGTGAGCTGATACCGCTCGCCGCAGCC
GAACGACCGAGCGCAGCGAGTCAGTGAGCGAGGAAGCGGAAGAGCGCCCAATACGCAAACCGCCTCTCCC
CGCGCGTTGGCCGATTCATTAATGCAGCTGGCACGACAGGTTTCCCGACTGGAAAGCGGGCAGTGAGCGC
AACGCAATTAATGTGAGTTAGCTCACTCATTAGGCACCCCAGGCTTTACACTTTATGCTTCCGGCTCGTA
TGTTGTGTGGAATTGTGAGCGGATAACAATTTCACACAGGAAACAGCTATGACCATGATTACGCCAAGCT
CGAAATTAACCCTCACTAAAGGGAACAAAAGCTGGTACCTCTGATGGACAAAGGGTCGCCTCTACGTACC
CGCGACAATCTCGGCTTTTCCAATGTCGACAGCTGGCATATCGCACGCGAGGTTAGGCGTCTTCAGCCGG
CGTAACCACAAACCTCGAGTCAAGTACCCTTTTTCAGACCTTAATTTCCGTGTCCATTCCCTCGCGTTTA
CACGAAGGTTTCTGAGAAATACCACATGTCACAGAGAGAGAGAAGATTGGAGAACCTTCTCAACCTGACC
CGTGCAGAGCGCTTTTGCGTCCTACCATCCGTTAATTATAGCACCACCACCACATGTCTCGCCGGAACTC
TCTTATCCGCTCTTTTTGATCGTCTTTTTTGCGCCCCATTAAAGACATCTCTTGCACAGGGATCGTTTCT
GATTGGCCATTTCACTTCCTCTTTTACATCCGAAAACCACCTGTTTGTGGGGTTGTGAAGCCACAACCGG
ACGCTCAAAAAGCCTCGCCCGACTCGCCCACGATCGGAAGGCTCATTCTCCTTTTCACTCTCACGTGCCC
AAGTCCCAACCGACTCTTTTTCGACCTTCACTCTCACCGACAACGGGCCCCCCCTCGAGGTCGACGGTAT
CGATACCATGGTGAGCAAGGGCGAGGAGGTCATCAAAGAGTTCATGCGCTTCAAGGTGCGCATGGAGGGC
TCCATGAACGGCCACGAGTTCGAGATCGAGGGCGAGGGCGAGGGCCGCCCCTACGAGGGCACCCAGACCG
CCAAGCTGAAGGTGACCAAGGGCGGCCCCCTGCCCTTCGCCTGGGACATCCTGTCCCCCCAGTTCATGTA
CGGCTCCAAGGCGTACGTGAAGCACCCCGCCGACATCCCCGATTACAAGAAGCTGTCCTTCCCCGAGGGC
TTCAAGTGGGAGCGCGTGATGAACTTCGAGGACGGCGGTCTGGTGACCGTGACCCAGGACTCCTCCCTGC
AGGACGGCACGCTGATCTACAAGGTGAAGATGCGCGGCACCAACTTCCCCCCCGACGGCCCCGTAATGCA
GAAGAAGACCATGGGCTGGGAGGCCTCCACCGAGCGCCTGTACCCCCGCGACGGCGTGCTGAAGGGCGAG
ATCCACCAGGCCCTGAAGCTGAAGGACGGCGGCCACTACCTGGTGGAGTTCAAGACCATCTACATGGCCA
AGAAGCCCGTGCAACTGCCCGGCTACTACTACGTGGACACCAAGCTGGACATCACCTCCCACAACGAGGA
CTACACCATCGTGGAACAGTACGAGCGCTCCGAGGGCCGCCACCACCTGTTCCTGGGGCATGGCACCGGC
AGCACCGGCAGCGGCAGCTCCGGCACCGCCTCCTCCGAGGACAACAACATGGCCGTCATCAAAGAGTTCA
TGCGCTTCAAGGTGCGCATGGAGGGCTCCATGAACGGCCACGAGTTCGAGATCGAGGGCGAGGGCGAGGG
CCGCCCCTACGAGGGCACCCAGACCGCCAAGCTGAAGGTGACCAAGGGCGGCCCCCTGCCCTTCGCCTGG
GACATCCTGTCCCCCCAGTTCATGTACGGCTCCAAGGCGTACGTGAAGCACCCCGCCGACATCCCCGATT
ACAAGAAGCTGTCCTTCCCCGAGGGCTTCAAGTGGGAGCGCGTGATGAACTTCGAGGACGGCGGTCTGGT
GACCGTGACCCAGGACTCCTCCCTGCAGGACGGCACGCTGATCTACAAGGTGAAGATGCGCGGCACCAAC
TTCCCCCCCGACGGCCCCGTAATGCAGAAGAAGACCATGGGCTGGGAGGCCTCCACCGAGCGCCTGTACC
CCCGCGACGGCGTGCTGAAGGGCGAGATCCACCAGGCCCTGAAGCTGAAGGACGGCGGCCACTACCTGGT
GGAGTTCAAGACCATCTACATGGCCAAGAAGCCCGTGCAACTGCCCGGCTACTACTACGTGGACACCAAG
CTGGACATCACCTCCCACAACGAGGACTACACCATCGTGGAACAGTACGAGCGCTCCGAGGGCCGCCACC
ACCTGTTCCTGGGGCATGGACGAGCTGTACAAGTAACCGCGGGGTGCCTACTTCTTGTAAGCCGAAGGTC
GAGCTGTGTGCACTGAGTGCGAAGTTGCAGATTTTGTGTCTATGCATTTAATACAATTTCCTTTTTTCCA
TTTTCGTTGTTTTTTTTGTGAAAGAACGATTGTTTTCAAAAGAAGGCCGTTTGTAGAACAATTTTTTTTT
ATACTAGCATTTGGTATTCGAGTGTGACGAATCGGTGATGGCGCTTTACAAATGAAATATAACGCTGAAC
AAGCGCAGTGACAGCTTTATTTTATAACAGAGAATAAAGACCAAAGTAGAGTAGACTGATGGCGGCTTGA
AACAAAACTACGTGACTTCTAATGCAAAGAAAACCATACCCCACGCTACTTAGAATTGTTTCTCTTTGGT
TGATGACCGCTATAGTCGTATGGAGTGATCCCTTTTTGTCAATATTTCGATTCTTGCTAAAACCGTGACT
ATTTTGAGGCAACTGTGTGTACTTAACATGGTAGAAATTTCTATGTTTAAGCCAGCTGACAATCATTCTT
TATTTATCGTAAACCAACCAGGTACCGGGCCCATTATACCTCGTATTCGATTAAATGATACAACTCATTG
CCACACCGCAAGACGGCGTCACCACCATAGACAGCCTTTCAAGCACCCCCTTGTCTATGAGCTGCCACGT
CAGCTGCCGCTCCTAATATCCACCCGCGTCCCTATTCCCGTCATATGCCAAGCTATCAACTTTGTATAGA
AAAGTTGAACGAGAAACGTAAAATGATATAAATATCAATATATTAAATTAGATTTTGCATAAAAAACAGA
CTACATAATACTGTAAAACACAACATATCCAGTCACTATGGTCGACCTGCAGACTGGCTGTGTATAAGGG
AGCCTGACATTTATATTCCCCAGAACATCAGGTTAATGGCGTTTTTGATGTCATTTTCGCGGTGACTGAG
ATCAGCCACTTCTTCCCCGATAACGGAGACCGGCACACTGGCCATATCGGTGGTCATCATGCGCCAGCTT
TCATCCCCGATATGCACCACCGGGTAAAGTTCACGGGGGACTTTATCTGACAGCAGACGTGCACTGGCCA
GGGGGATCACCATCCGTCGCCCGGGCGTGTCAATAATATCACTCTGTACATCCACAAACAGACGATAACG
GCTCTCTCTTTTATAGGTGAAAACCTTAAACTGCATTTCACCAGCCCCTGTTCTCGTCGGCAAAAGAGCC
GTTCATTTCAATAAACCGGGCGACCTCAGCCATCCCTTCTTGATTTTCCGCTTTCCAGCGTTCGGCACGC
AGACGACGGGCTTCATTCTGCATGGTTGTGCTTACCGAACCGGAGATACTGACATCATATATGCCTTGAG
CAACTGATAGCTGTCGCTGTCAACTGTCACTGTGATACGCTGCTTCATAGCATACCTCTTTTTGACATAC
TTCGGGTATACATATCAGTATATATTCTTATACCGCAAAAATCAGCGCGCAAATACGCATACTGTTATCT
GGCTTTTAGTAAGCCGGATCCTCTAGATTACGCCCCGCCTGCCACTCATCGCAGTACTGTTGTAATTCAT
TAAGCATTCTGCCGACATGGAAGCCATCACAAACGGCATGATGAACCTGAATCGCCAGCGGCATCAGCAC
CTTGTCGCCTTGCGTATAATATTTGCCCATGGTGAAAACGGGGGCGAAGAAGTTGTCCATATTGGCCACG
TTTAAATCAAAACTGGTGAAACTCACCCAGGGATTGGCTGAGACGAAAAACATATTCTCAATAAACCCTT
TAGGGAAATAGGCCAGGTTTTCACCGTAACACGCCACATCTTGCGAATATATGTGTAGAAACTGCCGGAA
ATCGTCGTGGTATTCACTCCAGAGCGATGAAAACGTTTCAGTTTGCTCATGGAAAACGGTGTAACAAGGG
TGAACACTATCCCATATCACCAGCTCACCGTCTTTCATTGCCATACGGAATTCCGGATGAGCATTCATCA
GGCGGGCAAGAATGTGAATAAAGGCCGGATAAAACTTGTGCTTATTTTTCTTTACGGTCTTTAAAAAGGC
CGTAATATCCAGCTGAACGGTCTGGTTATAGGTACATTGAGCAACTGACTGAAATGCCTCAAAATGTTCT
TTACGATGCCATTGGGATATATCAACGGTGGTATATCCAGTGATTTTTTTCTCCATTTTAGCTTCCTTAG
CTCCTGAAAATCTCGACGGATCCTAACTCAAAATCCACACATTATACGAGCCGGAAGCATAAAGTGTAAA
GCCTGGGGTGCCTAATGCGGCCGCCATAGTGACTGGATATGTTGTGTTTTACAGTATTATGTAGTCTGTT
TTTTATGCAAAATCTAATTTAATATATTGATATTTATATCATTTTACGTTTCTCGTTCAACTTTATTATA
CATAGTTGATAATTCACATATGCTCAATGCAATTGACTGTGTCCTCGATTATTTCTATTATTTAATATTA
TTTCCATTAAAAAAGAAATCCAGTTCGTGGCAAAATAAGACAAAGGTTTAAATAAAAATTTATCGTTATT
AAACTCGTAACTTACCTTCTTCATGGCTCAACCCAATCTGTATATCGACTTATTTAATTTGGTTAACAAA
TCGGTTTTCGTCGCAAATAGGGGATGACAACTAAAATACCAATTTGTGTCCTTGCGACACGTCAACAGGT
GGCTGCCAATATCTCAGGTTTTGAGCACACAACGCTGTGATTGGCTATCTGTAGATCGCTTCGAGAACTT
TCGGACCGACATATCAGAACGCAGTCATGTCCAATCCAGCTAACGATTGGTCGAAACCGCACTTCATCGC
TTCATTTCAACCAATTCCCATCTACTAAAACGAGCGTCGGAATAGTCTCGAACGTAACCCCACGTAGTGG
GTGGCAGCGCCCCTCGTATCTTTCAATCGCCACTCGAGTCTCAAGTTTGCTCACTTTGAAATTTTCCATC
TGGACTACACATCAAATCTAACTCAACTTTTATCAATTGAAACACAAGGGCCCCGTTTCGCATGATTGAA
CAAGATGGATTGCACGCAGGTTCTCCGGCCGCTTGGGTGGAGAGGCTATTCGGCTATGACTGGGCACAAC
AGACAATCGGCTGCTCTGATGCCGCCGTGTTCCGGCTGTCAGCGCAGGGGCGCCCGGTTCTTTTTGTCAA
GACCGACCTGTCCGGTGCCCTGAATGAACTGCAGGACGAGGCAGCGCGGCTATCGTGGCTGGCCACGACG
GGCGTTCCTTGCGCAGCTGTGCTCGACGTTGTCACTGAAGCGGGAAGGGACTGGCTGCTATTGGGCGAAG
TGCCGGGGCAGGATCTCCTGTCATCTCACCTTGCTCCTGCCGAGAAAGTATCCATCATGGCTGATGCAAT
GCGGCGGCTGCATACGCTTGATCCGGCTACCTGCCCATTCGACCACCAAGCGAAACATCGCATCGAGCGA
GCACGTACTCGGATGGAAGCCGGTCTTGTCGATCAGGATGATCTGGACGAAGAGCATCAGGGGCTCGCGC
CAGCCGAACTGTTCGCCAGGCTCAAGGCGCGCATGCCCGACGGCGAGGATCTCGTCGTGACCCATGGCGA
TGCCTGCTTGCCGAATATCATGGTGGAAAATGGCCGCTTTTCTGGATTCATCGACTGTGGCCGGCTGGGT
GTGGCGGACCGCTATCAGGACATAGCGTTGGCTACCCGTGATATTGCTGAAGAGCTTGGCGGCGAATGGG
CTGACCGCTTCCTCGTGCTTTACGGTATCGCCGCTCCCGATTCGCAGCGCATCGCCTTCTATCGCCTTCT
TGACGAGTTCTTCTGAGCGGGACTCTGGGGTTCGAAATGACCGACCAAGCGACGCCCAACCTGCCATCAC
GAGATTTCGATTCCACCGCCGCCTTCTATGAAAGGTTGGGCTTCGGAATCGTTTTCCGGGACGCCGGCTG
GATGATCCTCCAGCGCGGGGATCTCATGCTGGAGTTCTTCGCCCACCCCCCGGATCCCCGGGGTCGACTA
GAATACTTAGCAATTGGTTAGTTTGAAAATTGTCAAAGCAGAGTTTTTTCGACAATAAAATTTATTTTCT
AAATATTTGATTTAGCGTTGACTTAATTTGTTGATTCGGTTGTCATCTTTTGTGAAGATGCCCGAGAGTC
TAGTAAATCTCAAGCGAAACATAGTGAGAAGGTCACTATGGCTGGTTTGCATGAGTCTGGGCCTATTGTG
CT
Features (pLannotate 1.2.2; 23 found; start..end, strand, type, name):
    323..341     -  promoter       T7 promoter: promoter for bacteriophage T7 RNA polymerase
    344..501     +  CDS            lacZα (fragment): LacZα fragment of β-galactosidase; lacZ fragment
    532..960     -  rep_origin     f1 ori (sequence partly withheld): f1 bacteriophage origin of replication; arrow indicates direction of (+) strand synthesis
    987..1091    +  promoter       AmpR promoter: bla
   1092..1952    +  CDS            AmpR: β-lactamase; bla; confers resistance to ampicillin, carbenicillin, and related antibiotics
   2123..2711    +  rep_origin     ori: high-copy-number ColE1/pMB1/pBR322/pUC origin of replication
   2894..2986    +  CDS            lacI (fragment): lac repressor; lacI; The lac repressor binds to the lac operator to inhibit transcription in E. coli. This inhibition can be relieved by adding lactose or isopropyl-β-D-thiogalactopyranoside (IPTG).
   2999..3020    +  protein_bind   CAP binding site: CAP binding activates transcription in the presence of cAMP. E. coli catabolite activator protein
   3035..3065    +  promoter       lac promoter: promoter for the E. coli lac operon
   3073..3089    +  protein_bind   lac operator: The lac repressor binds to the lac operator to inhibit transcription in E. coli. This inhibition can be relieved by adding lactose or isopropyl-β-D-thiogalactopyranoside (IPTG). lac repressor encoded by lacI
   3134..3152    +  promoter       T3 promoter: promoter for bacteriophage T3 RNA polymerase
   3734..3765    -  misc_feature   MCS (fragment): pBluescript multiple cloning site
   3768..5195    +  CDS            tdTomato (fragment): tandem dimeric (pseudo-monomeric) derivative of DsRed (Shaner et al., 2004) mammalian codon-optimized
   5917..5937    +  protein_bind   attB4: mutant version of attB; core recombination site for the Gateway® BP reaction BP Clonase™
   5921..6040    +  protein_bind   attR1: mutant version of attR; recombination site for the Gateway® LR reaction LR Clonase™
   6081..6386    -  CDS            ccdB: CcdB, a bacterial toxin that poisons DNA gyrase; ccdB; Plasmids containing the ccdB gene cannot be propagated in standard E. coli strains.
   6391..6549    -  CDS            ccdA (fragment): CCDA_ECO57 - Also known as H, letA. Experimental evidence at protein level: Swiss-Prot protein existence level 1. Antitoxin component of a type II toxin-antitoxin (TA) system which inhibits the post-segregational killing (PSK) of plasmid-free cells, also referred to as a plasmid addiction system. Binds to and blocks the activity of CcdB; will also remove bound CcdB protein from the CcdB-GyrA complex by forming a CcdA-CcdB complex, a process termed rejuvenation. Functions as a transcriptional corepressor for the ccdAB operon, repression also requires CcdB (By similarity). From Escherichia coli
   6706..7386    -  CDS            CmR: chloramphenicol acetyltransferase confers resistance to chloramphenicol
   7387..7416    -  promoter       cat promoter (fragment): promoter of the E. coli cat gene encoding chloramphenicol acetyltransferase
   7440..7470    -  promoter       lac UV5 promoter: E. coli lac promoter with an "up" mutation
   7495..7618    -  protein_bind   attR3: mutant version of attR; recombination site for the Gateway® LR reaction LR Clonase™
   8232..9023    +  CDS            neo: KKA2_KLEPN - Also known as kan, nptII. Experimental evidence at protein level: Swiss-Prot protein existence level 1. Resistance to kanamycin, neomycin, paromomycin, ribostamycin, butirosin and gentamicin B. From Klebsiella pneumoniae.
   9047..9208    +  CDS            ble (fragment): BLE_KLEPN - Experimental evidence at protein level: Swiss-Prot protein existence level 1. Binding protein with a strong affinity to the bleomycin family of antibiotics. Binds to CL990; an antimitotic-antibiotic compound. From Klebsiella pneumoniae.
