[The description below was written by a language model from this plasmid's Addgene catalogue record and pLannotate feature annotations shown in this document.]
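Description:
pTORKm43GWR is an empty MultiSite Gateway destination vector for gene expression in oomycetes, derived from the pTORKm34GWR backbone and roughly 9.4 kb in size. It is built on a pBluescript-type framework. The feature table shows a high-copy ColE1/pUC origin, an f1 origin, an ampicillin resistance gene with its own promoter, and remnants of the lacZα/lac promoter region flanked by T7 and T3 promoters. In E. coli it is selected with ampicillin plus chloramphenicol. It must be propagated in a ccdB-tolerant strain because the Gateway cassette carries the ccdB gyrase toxin.

The Gateway cassette contains ccdB, a ccdA fragment and a chloramphenicol acetyltransferase gene, bounded by attR recombination sites. The catalogue describes these as attR3/attR4. The automated annotation labels one site attR3 and the other as attR1 overlapping an attB4 core, which most likely reflects an attR4 site being matched imperfectly. An LR reaction with compatible entry clones replaces the ccdB/CmR cassette with the user's insert or inserts, and ccdB counter-selects against unrecombined vector.

Two further cassettes serve the oomycete host. A neo (nptII) gene confers geneticin (G418) resistance for selecting transformants and is followed by a short ble fragment. A tdTomato coding sequence is described as constitutively expressed, giving a red fluorescent marker for identifying or visualising transformed cells alongside the gene of interest. The oomycete promoters and terminators that drive tdTomato, neo and the Gateway insert are not annotated or named in the record.
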