Addgene plasmid #112900: pTORKm43GWR
Purpose: (Empty Backbone) Multisite (attR3/attR4) Gateway vector for expression in oomycetes. Confers resistance to geneticin (G418). Contains additional cassette for constitutive expression of tdTomato.
Depositing lab: Sebastian Schornack. Depositing organization: University of Cambridge. Publication: Hydrodynamic Shape Changes Underpin Nuclear Rerouting in Branched Hyphae of an Oomycete Pathogen. Evangelisti E, Shenhav L, Yunusov T, Le Naour-Vernet M, Rink P, Schornack S. MBio. 2019 Oct 1;10(5). pii: mBio.01516-19. doi: 10.1128/mBio.01516-19. PubMed 31575765.
Backbone
  Vector backbone: pTORKm34GWR
  Backbone manufacturer: Edouard Evangelisti, Liron Shenhav
  Backbone size (bp): 9412
  Vector type: Oomycete expression
  Selectable markers: Neomycin (select with G418)
Growth in bacteria
  Bacterial resistance: Chloramphenicol and Ampicillin, 25 & 100 μg/mL
  Growth temperature: 37°C
  Growth strain: ccdB Survival
  Copy number: High Copy
Gene/Insert
  Cloning method: Gateway Cloning
Terms and licenses: Academic/Nonprofit Terms; Industry Terms: Not Available to Industry
Depositor comments: Please visit https://www.biorxiv.org/content/10.1101/652255v1 for bioRxiv preprint.
How to cite: pTORKm43GWR was a gift from Sebastian Schornack (Addgene plasmid # 112900 ; http://n2t.net/addgene:112900 ; RRID:Addgene_112900)
